Addgene plasmid #207755: pX330-PITCh-H2BC11
Purpose: Expresses SpCas9, the PITCh gRNA, and a sgRNA targeting the C-terminus of H2BC11 for knock-in.
Depositing lab: Laurence Pelletier. Depositing organization: Sinai Health System. Publication: qTAG: an adaptable plasmid scaffold for CRISPR-based endogenous tagging. Philip R, Sharma A, Matellan L, Erpf AC, Hsu WH, Tkach JM, Wyatt HDM, Pelletier L. EMBO J. 2024 Dec 12. doi: 10.1038/s44318-024-00337-5. PubMed 39668248.
Backbone
  Vector backbone: pX330-BbsI-PITCh
  Backbone manufacturer: Addgene #127875
  Backbone size w/o insert (bp): 8947
  Vector type: Mammalian Expression, CRISPR
Growth in bacteria
  Bacterial resistance: Ampicillin, 100 μg/mL
  Growth temperature: 37°C
  Growth strain: DH5alpha
  Copy number: Low Copy
Gene/Insert
  Gene/Insert name: sgRNA Targeting C-terminus of H2BC11 (alt name: H2BC11)
  gRNA/shRNA sequence: ACTCACTGTTTACTTAGCGC
  Species: H. sapiens (human)
  Insert size (bp): 20
  Entrez Gene: H2BC11 (a.k.a. H2B/r, H2BFR, H2BJ, HIST1H2BJ)
  Promoter: U6
  Cloning method: Unknown
  Sequencing primers: 5′ GCCTTTTTACGGTTCCTGGC
Terms and licenses: Academic/Nonprofit Terms; Industry Terms: Not Available to Industry
Depositor comments: Please visit https://www.biorxiv.org/content/10.1101/2023.11.01.565029v3 for bioRxiv preprint.
How to cite: pX330-PITCh-H2BC11 was a gift from Laurence Pelletier (Addgene plasmid # 207755 ; http://n2t.net/addgene:207755 ; RRID:Addgene_207755)
