[The description below was written by a language model from this plasmid's Addgene catalogue record and pLannotate feature annotations shown in this document.]
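Description:
pX330-PITCh-H2BC11 is an all-in-one mammalian CRISPR expression plasmid built on the pX330-BbsI-PITCh backbone and intended for endogenous knock-in tagging of the human histone gene H2BC11 (also known as HIST1H2BJ). It is propagated in E. coli under ampicillin selection (AmpR/β-lactamase with its own promoter) from a ColE1/pUC-type origin. The catalogue lists it as low copy, although the annotated origin is of the high-copy class and only a small rop fragment is present. An f1 phage origin, short bom fragments and a single AAV2 ITR are also annotated as backbone remnants. With only one ITR detected, nothing in the record indicates use as an AAV packaging vector.

The payload has three expression units. Streptococcus pyogenes Cas9 is driven by a hybrid CBA-type promoter (CMV enhancer, chicken β-actin promoter and a hybrid CBA/MVM intron), carries a C-terminal nucleoplasmin NLS, and is terminated by the bGH polyadenylation signal. The annotation tool splits the coding sequence into contiguous N- and C-terminal portions, which together make up the full-length nuclease. Two tandem human U6 (Pol III) promoters each drive an SpCas9 guide RNA scaffold. According to the record, one cassette expresses the generic PITCh gRNA and the other a 20-nt guide directed at the C-terminus of H2BC11. The table does not show which cassette holds which guide.

In the PITCh strategy, the generic guide cuts a co-delivered donor plasmid to release a cassette flanked by short microhomologies. The gene-specific guide cuts the genomic locus, so the cassette can integrate by microhomology-mediated end joining. This plasmid belongs to the qTAG endogenous tagging toolkit and would be paired with a matching donor to tag H2BC11 at its C-terminus.
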