Features (pLannotate 1.2.2; 21 found; start..end, strand, type, name):
      8..293     +  enhancer       CMV enhancer: human cytomegalovirus immediate early enhancer; contains an 18-bp deletion relative to the standard CMV enhancer
    295..572     +  promoter       chicken β-actin promoter: No description available
    573..800     +  intron         hybrid intron: hybrid between chicken β-actin (CBA) and minute virus of mice (MMV) introns (Gray et al., 2011)
    938..2539    +  CDS            Cas9(N): N-terminal portion of Streptococcus pyogenes Cas9 (Zetsche et al., 2015)
   2540..5038    +  CDS            Cas9(C): C-terminal portion of Streptococcus pyogenes Cas9 (Zetsche et al., 2015)
   5039..5086    +  CDS            nucleoplasmin NLS: bipartite nuclear localization signal from nucleoplasmin
   5120..5231    +  polyA_signal   bGH poly(A) signal: bovine growth hormone polyadenylation signal
   5336..5476    +  repeat_region  AAV2 ITR: inverted terminal repeat of adeno-associated virus serotype 2 inverted
   5481..5532    -  misc_feature   bom (fragment): basis of mobility region from pBR322
   5551..6006    +  rep_origin     f1 ori (sequence partly withheld): f1 bacteriophage origin of replication; arrow indicates direction of (+) strand synthesis
   6007..6056    -  misc_feature   bom (fragment): basis of mobility region from pBR322
   6158..6193    -  CDS            rop (fragment): Rop protein, which maintains plasmids at low copy number; rop
   6288..6392    +  promoter       AmpR promoter: bla
   6393..7253    +  CDS            AmpR: β-lactamase; bla; confers resistance to ampicillin, carbenicillin, and related antibiotics
   7424..8012    +  rep_origin     ori: high-copy-number ColE1/pMB1/pBR322/pUC origin of replication
   8074..8314    +  promoter       U6 promoter: RNA polymerase III promoter for human U6 snRNA
   8344..8419    +  misc_RNA       gRNA scaffold: guide RNA scaffold for the Streptococcus pyogenes CRISPR/Cas9 system
   8426..8469    +  misc_RNA       gRNA scaffold (fragment): guide RNA scaffold for the Streptococcus pyogenes CRISPR/Cas9 system
   8517..8757    +  promoter       U6 promoter: RNA polymerase III promoter for human U6 snRNA
   8786..8861    +  misc_RNA       gRNA scaffold: guide RNA scaffold for the Streptococcus pyogenes CRISPR/Cas9 system
   8868..8911    +  misc_RNA       gRNA scaffold (fragment): guide RNA scaffold for the Streptococcus pyogenes CRISPR/Cas9 system
>Addgene plasmid #207755 | pX330-PITCh-H2BC11 | addgene full sequence | sequence record 416208 | Addgene NGS Result
AGGTACCCGTTACATAACTTACGGTAAATGGCCCGCCTGGCTGACCGCCCAACGACCCCCGCCCATTGAC
GTCAATAGTAACGCCAATAGGGACTTTCCATTGACGTCAATGGGTGGAGTATTTACGGTAAACTGCCCAC
TTGGCAGTACATCAAGTGTATCATATGCCAAGTACGCCCCCTATTGACGTCAATGACGGTAAATGGCCCG
CCTGGCATTGTGCCCAGTACATGACCTTATGGGACTTTCCTACTTGGCAGTACATCTACGTATTAGTCAT
CGCTATTACCATGGTCGAGGTGAGCCCCACGTTCTGCTTCACTCTCCCCATCTCCCCCCCCTCCCCACCC
CCAATTTTGTATTTATTTATTTTTTAATTATTTTGTGCAGCGATGGGGGCGGGGGGGGGGGGGGGGCGCG
CGCCGGGGGGGGGGGGGGGGGGGGGGGGGGGGGGGGGGGCGAGGCGGAGAGGTGCGGCGGCAGCCAATCA
GAGCGGCGCGCTCCGAAAGTTTCCTTTTATGGCGAGGCGGCGGCGGCGGCGGCCCTATAAAAAGCGAAGC
GCGCGGCGGGCGGGAGTCGCTGCGCGCTGCCTTCGCCCCGTGCCCCGCTCCGCCGCCGCCTCGCGCCGCC
CGCCCCGGCTCTGACTGACCGCGTTACTCCCACAGGTGAGCGGGCGGGACGGCCCTTCTCCTCCGGGCTG
TAATTAGCTGAGCAAGAGGTAAGGGTTTAAGGGATGGTTGGTTGGTGGGGTATTAATGTTTAATTACCTG
GAGCACCTGCCTGAAATCACTTTTTTTCAGGTTGGACCGGTGCCACCATGGACTATAAGGACCACGACGG
AGACTACAAGGATCATGATATTGATTACAAAGACGATGACGATAAGATGGCCCCAAAGAAGAAGCGGAAG
GTCGGTATCCACGGAGTCCCAGCAGCCGACAAGAAGTACAGCATCGGCCTGGACATCGGCACCAACTCTG
TGGGCTGGGCCGTGATCACCGACGAGTACAAGGTGCCCAGCAAGAAATTCAAGGTGCTGGGCAACACCGA
CCGGCACAGCATCAAGAAGAACCTGATCGGAGCCCTGCTGTTCGACAGCGGCGAAACAGCCGAGGCCACC
CGGCTGAAGAGAACCGCCAGAAGAAGATACACCAGACGGAAGAACCGGATCTGCTATCTGCAAGAGATCT
TCAGCAACGAGATGGCCAAGGTGGACGACAGCTTCTTCCACAGACTGGAAGAGTCCTTCCTGGTGGAAGA
GGATAAGAAGCACGAGCGGCACCCCATCTTCGGCAACATCGTGGACGAGGTGGCCTACCACGAGAAGTAC
CCCACCATCTACCACCTGAGAAAGAAACTGGTGGACAGCACCGACAAGGCCGACCTGCGGCTGATCTATC
TGGCCCTGGCCCACATGATCAAGTTCCGGGGCCACTTCCTGATCGAGGGCGACCTGAACCCCGACAACAG
CGACGTGGACAAGCTGTTCATCCAGCTGGTGCAGACCTACAACCAGCTGTTCGAGGAAAACCCCATCAAC
GCCAGCGGCGTGGACGCCAAGGCCATCCTGTCTGCCAGACTGAGCAAGAGCAGACGGCTGGAAAATCTGA
TCGCCCAGCTGCCCGGCGAGAAGAAGAATGGCCTGTTCGGAAACCTGATTGCCCTGAGCCTGGGCCTGAC
CCCCAACTTCAAGAGCAACTTCGACCTGGCCGAGGATGCCAAACTGCAGCTGAGCAAGGACACCTACGAC
GACGACCTGGACAACCTGCTGGCCCAGATCGGCGACCAGTACGCCGACCTGTTTCTGGCCGCCAAGAACC
TGTCCGACGCCATCCTGCTGAGCGACATCCTGAGAGTGAACACCGAGATCACCAAGGCCCCCCTGAGCGC
CTCTATGATCAAGAGATACGACGAGCACCACCAGGACCTGACCCTGCTGAAAGCTCTCGTGCGGCAGCAG
CTGCCTGAGAAGTACAAAGAGATTTTCTTCGACCAGAGCAAGAACGGCTACGCCGGCTACATTGACGGCG
GAGCCAGCCAGGAAGAGTTCTACAAGTTCATCAAGCCCATCCTGGAAAAGATGGACGGCACCGAGGAACT
GCTCGTGAAGCTGAACAGAGAGGACCTGCTGCGGAAGCAGCGGACCTTCGACAACGGCAGCATCCCCCAC
CAGATCCACCTGGGAGAGCTGCACGCCATTCTGCGGCGGCAGGAAGATTTTTACCCATTCCTGAAGGACA
ACCGGGAAAAGATCGAGAAGATCCTGACCTTCCGCATCCCCTACTACGTGGGCCCTCTGGCCAGGGGAAA
CAGCAGATTCGCCTGGATGACCAGAAAGAGCGAGGAAACCATCACCCCCTGGAACTTCGAGGAAGTGGTG
GACAAGGGCGCTTCCGCCCAGAGCTTCATCGAGCGGATGACCAACTTCGATAAGAACCTGCCCAACGAGA
AGGTGCTGCCCAAGCACAGCCTGCTGTACGAGTACTTCACCGTGTATAACGAGCTGACCAAAGTGAAATA
CGTGACCGAGGGAATGAGAAAGCCCGCCTTCCTGAGCGGCGAGCAGAAAAAGGCCATCGTGGACCTGCTG
TTCAAGACCAACCGGAAAGTGACCGTGAAGCAGCTGAAAGAGGACTACTTCAAGAAAATCGAGTGCTTCG
ACTCCGTGGAAATCTCCGGCGTGGAAGATCGGTTCAACGCCTCCCTGGGCACATACCACGATCTGCTGAA
AATTATCAAGGACAAGGACTTCCTGGACAATGAGGAAAACGAGGACATTCTGGAAGATATCGTGCTGACC
CTGACACTGTTTGAGGACAGAGAGATGATCGAGGAACGGCTGAAAACCTATGCCCACCTGTTCGACGACA
AAGTGATGAAGCAGCTGAAGCGGCGGAGATACACCGGCTGGGGCAGGCTGAGCCGGAAGCTGATCAACGG
CATCCGGGACAAGCAGTCCGGCAAGACAATCCTGGATTTCCTGAAGTCCGACGGCTTCGCCAACAGAAAC
TTCATGCAGCTGATCCACGACGACAGCCTGACCTTTAAAGAGGACATCCAGAAAGCCCAGGTGTCCGGCC
AGGGCGATAGCCTGCACGAGCACATTGCCAATCTGGCCGGCAGCCCCGCCATTAAGAAGGGCATCCTGCA
GACAGTGAAGGTGGTGGACGAGCTCGTGAAAGTGATGGGCCGGCACAAGCCCGAGAACATCGTGATCGAA
ATGGCCAGAGAGAACCAGACCACCCAGAAGGGACAGAAGAACAGCCGCGAGAGAATGAAGCGGATCGAAG
AGGGCATCAAAGAGCTGGGCAGCCAGATCCTGAAAGAACACCCCGTGGAAAACACCCAGCTGCAGAACGA
GAAGCTGTACCTGTACTACCTGCAGAATGGGCGGGATATGTACGTGGACCAGGAACTGGACATCAACCGG
CTGTCCGACTACGATGTGGACCATATCGTGCCTCAGAGCTTTCTGAAGGACGACTCCATCGACAACAAGG
TGCTGACCAGAAGCGACAAGAACCGGGGCAAGAGCGACAACGTGCCCTCCGAAGAGGTCGTGAAGAAGAT
GAAGAACTACTGGCGGCAGCTGCTGAACGCCAAGCTGATTACCCAGAGAAAGTTCGACAATCTGACCAAG
GCCGAGAGAGGCGGCCTGAGCGAACTGGATAAGGCCGGCTTCATCAAGAGACAGCTGGTGGAAACCCGGC
AGATCACAAAGCACGTGGCACAGATCCTGGACTCCCGGATGAACACTAAGTACGACGAGAATGACAAGCT
GATCCGGGAAGTGAAAGTGATCACCCTGAAGTCCAAGCTGGTGTCCGATTTCCGGAAGGATTTCCAGTTT
TACAAAGTGCGCGAGATCAACAACTACCACCACGCCCACGACGCCTACCTGAACGCCGTCGTGGGAACCG
CCCTGATCAAAAAGTACCCTAAGCTGGAAAGCGAGTTCGTGTACGGCGACTACAAGGTGTACGACGTGCG
GAAGATGATCGCCAAGAGCGAGCAGGAAATCGGCAAGGCTACCGCCAAGTACTTCTTCTACAGCAACATC
ATGAACTTTTTCAAGACCGAGATTACCCTGGCCAACGGCGAGATCCGGAAGCGGCCTCTGATCGAGACAA
ACGGCGAAACCGGGGAGATCGTGTGGGATAAGGGCCGGGATTTTGCCACCGTGCGGAAAGTGCTGAGCAT
GCCCCAAGTGAATATCGTGAAAAAGACCGAGGTGCAGACAGGCGGCTTCAGCAAAGAGTCTATCCTGCCC
AAGAGGAACAGCGATAAGCTGATCGCCAGAAAGAAGGACTGGGACCCTAAGAAGTACGGCGGCTTCGACA
GCCCCACCGTGGCCTATTCTGTGCTGGTGGTGGCCAAAGTGGAAAAGGGCAAGTCCAAGAAACTGAAGAG
TGTGAAAGAGCTGCTGGGGATCACCATCATGGAAAGAAGCAGCTTCGAGAAGAATCCCATCGACTTTCTG
GAAGCCAAGGGCTACAAAGAAGTGAAAAAGGACCTGATCATCAAGCTGCCTAAGTACTCCCTGTTCGAGC
TGGAAAACGGCCGGAAGAGAATGCTGGCCTCTGCCGGCGAACTGCAGAAGGGAAACGAACTGGCCCTGCC
CTCCAAATATGTGAACTTCCTGTACCTGGCCAGCCACTATGAGAAGCTGAAGGGCTCCCCCGAGGATAAT
GAGCAGAAACAGCTGTTTGTGGAACAGCACAAGCACTACCTGGACGAGATCATCGAGCAGATCAGCGAGT
TCTCCAAGAGAGTGATCCTGGCCGACGCTAATCTGGACAAAGTGCTGTCCGCCTACAACAAGCACCGGGA
TAAGCCCATCAGAGAGCAGGCCGAGAATATCATCCACCTGTTTACCCTGACCAATCTGGGAGCCCCTGCC
GCCTTCAAGTACTTTGACACCACCATCGACCGGAAGAGGTACACCAGCACCAAAGAGGTGCTGGACGCCA
CCCTGATCCACCAGAGCATCACCGGCCTGTACGAGACACGGATCGACCTGTCTCAGCTGGGAGGCGACAA
AAGGCCGGCGGCCACGAAAAAGGCCGGCCAGGCAAAAAAGAAAAAGTAAGAATTCCTAGAGCTCGCTGAT
CAGCCTCGACTGTGCCTTCTAGTTGCCAGCCATCTGTTGTTTGCCCCTCCCCCGTGCCTTCCTTGACCCT
GGAAGGTGCCACTCCCACTGTCCTTTCCTAATAAAATGAGGAAATTGCATCGCATTGTCTGAGTAGGTGT
CATTCTATTCTGGGGGGTGGGGTGGGGCAGGACAGCAAGGGGGAGGATTGGGAAGAGAATAGCAGGCATG
CTGGGGAGCGGCCGCAGGAACCCCTAGTGATGGAGTTGGCCACTCCCTCTCTGCGCGCTCGCTCGCTCAC
TGAGGCCGGGCGACCAAAGGTCGCCCGACGCCCGGGCTTTGCCCGGGCGGCCTCAGTGAGCGAGCGAGCG
CGCAGCTGCCTGCAGGGGCGCCTGATGCGGTATTTTCTCCTTACGCATCTGTGCGGTATTTCACACCGCA
TA
[95 nt withheld, positions 5533-5627]
T
[46 nt withheld, positions 5629-5674]
C
[141 nt withheld, positions 5676-5816]
CCTTTGACGTTGGAGTCCACGTTCTTT
[37 nt withheld, positions 5844-5880]
ACTCTATCTCGGGCTATTCTTTTGATTTATAAGGGATTTTGCCGATTTCGGTCTATTGGTTAAAAAATGA
GCTGATTTAACAAAAATTTAACGCGAATTTTAACAAAATATTAACGTTTACAATTTTATGGTGCACTCTC
AGTACAATCTGCTCTGATGCCGCATAGTTAAGCCAGCCCCGACACCCGCCAACACCCGCTGACGCGCCCT
GACGGGCTTGTCTGCTCCCGGCATCCGCTTACAGACAAGCTGTGACCGTCTCCGGGAGCTGCATGTGTCA
GAGGTTTTCACCGTCATCACCGAAACGCGCGAGACGAAAGGGCCTCGTGATACGCCTATTTTTATAGGTT
AATGTCATGATAATAATGGTTTCTTAGACGTCAGGTGGCACTTTTCGGGGAAATGTGCGCGGAACCCCTA
TTTGTTTATTTTTCTAAATACATTCAAATATGTATCCGCTCATGAGACAATAACCCTGATAAATGCTTCA
ATAATATTGAAAAAGGAAGAGTATGAGTATTCAACATTTCCGTGTCGCCCTTATTCCCTTTTTTGCGGCA
TTTTGCCTTCCTGTTTTTGCTCACCCAGAAACGCTGGTGAAAGTAAAAGATGCTGAAGATCAGTTGGGTG
CACGAGTGGGTTACATCGAACTGGATCTCAACAGCGGTAAGATCCTTGAGAGTTTTCGCCCCGAAGAACG
TTTTCCAATGATGAGCACTTTTAAAGTTCTGCTATGTGGCGCGGTATTATCCCGTATTGACGCCGGGCAA
GAGCAACTCGGTCGCCGCATACACTATTCTCAGAATGACTTGGTTGAGTACTCACCAGTCACAGAAAAGC
ATCTTACGGATGGCATGACAGTAAGAGAATTATGCAGTGCTGCCATAACCATGAGTGATAACACTGCGGC
CAACTTACTTCTGACAACGATCGGAGGACCGAAGGAGCTAACCGCTTTTTTGCACAACATGGGGGATCAT
GTAACTCGCCTTGATCGTTGGGAACCGGAGCTGAATGAAGCCATACCAAACGACGAGCGTGACACCACGA
TGCCTGTAGCAATGGCAACAACGTTGCGCAAACTATTAACTGGCGAACTACTTACTCTAGCTTCCCGGCA
ACAATTAATAGACTGGATGGAGGCGGATAAAGTTGCAGGACCACTTCTGCGCTCGGCCCTTCCGGCTGGC
TGGTTTATTGCTGATAAATCTGGAGCCGGTGAGCGTGGAAGCCGCGGTATCATTGCAGCACTGGGGCCAG
ATGGTAAGCCCTCCCGTATCGTAGTTATCTACACGACGGGGAGTCAGGCAACTATGGATGAACGAAATAG
ACAGATCGCTGAGATAGGTGCCTCACTGATTAAGCATTGGTAACTGTCAGACCAAGTTTACTCATATATA
CTTTAGATTGATTTAAAACTTCATTTTTAATTTAAAAGGATCTAGGTGAAGATCCTTTTTGATAATCTCA
TGACCAAAATCCCTTAACGTGAGTTTTCGTTCCACTGAGCGTCAGACCCCGTAGAAAAGATCAAAGGATC
TTCTTGAGATCCTTTTTTTCTGCGCGTAATCTGCTGCTTGCAAACAAAAAAACCACCGCTACCAGCGGTG
GTTTGTTTGCCGGATCAAGAGCTACCAACTCTTTTTCCGAAGGTAACTGGCTTCAGCAGAGCGCAGATAC
CAAATACTGTTCTTCTAGTGTAGCCGTAGTTAGGCCACCACTTCAAGAACTCTGTAGCACCGCCTACATA
CCTCGCTCTGCTAATCCTGTTACCAGTGGCTGCTGCCAGTGGCGATAAGTCGTGTCTTACCGGGTTGGAC
TCAAGACGATAGTTACCGGATAAGGCGCAGCGGTCGGGCTGAACGGGGGGTTCGTGCACACAGCCCAGCT
TGGAGCGAACGACCTACACCGAACTGAGATACCTACAGCGTGAGCTATGAGAAAGCGCCACGCTTCCCGA
AGGGAGAAAGGCGGACAGGTATCCGGTAAGCGGCAGGGTCGGAACAGGAGAGCGCACGAGGGAGCTTCCA
GGGGGAAACGCCTGGTATCTTTATAGTCCTGTCGGGTTTCGCCACCTCTGACTTGAGCGTCGATTTTTGT
GATGCTCGTCAGGGGGGCGGAGCCTATGGAAAAACGCCAGCAACGCGGCCTTTTTACGGTTCCTGGCCTT
TTGCTGGCCTTTTGCTCACATGTGAGGGCCTATTTCCCATGATTCCTTCATATTTGCATATACGATACAA
GGCTGTTAGAGAGATAATTGGAATTAATTTGACTGTAAACACAAAGATATTAGTACAAAATACGTGACGT
AGAAAGTAATAATTTCTTGGGTAGTTTGCAGTTTTAAAATTATGTTTTAAAATGGACTATCATATGCTTA
CCGTAACTTGAAAGTATTTCGATTTCTTGGCTTTATATATCTTGTGGAAAGGACGAAACACCGACTCACT
GTTTACTTAGCGCGTTTTAGAGCTAGAAATAGCAAGTTAAAATAAGGCTAGTCCGTTATCAACTTGAAAA
AGTGGCACCGAGTCGGTGCTTTTTTGTTTTAGAGCTAGAAATAGCAAGTTAAAATAAGGCTAGTCCGTTT
TTAGCGCGTGCGCCAATTCTGCAGACAAATGGCTCTAGAGGCATGTGAGGGCCTATTTCCCATGATTCCT
TCATATTTGCATATACGATACAAGGCTGTTAGAGAGATAATTGGAATTAATTTGACTGTAAACACAAAGA
TATTAGTACAAAATACGTGACGTAGAAAGTAATAATTTCTTGGGTAGTTTGCAGTTTTAAAATTATGTTT
TAAAATGGACTATCATATGCTTACCGTAACTTGAAAGTATTTCGATTTCTTGGCTTTATATATCTTGTGG
AAAGGACGAAACACCGCATCGTACGCGTACGTGTTGTTTTAGAGCTAGAAATAGCAAGTTAAAATAAGGC
TAGTCCGTTATCAACTTGAAAAAGTGGCACCGAGTCGGTGCTTTTTTGTTTTAGAGCTAGAAATAGCAAG
TTAAAATAAGGCTAGTCCGTTTTTAGCGCGTGCGCCAATTCTGCAGACAAATGGCTCTAG
